Addgene plasmid #42018: pmyc-GFP-TNRC6A-(935-1026)
Depositing lab: Kumiko Ui-Tei. Depositing organization: The University of Tokyo. Publication: Human TNRC6A is an Argonaute-navigator protein for microRNA-mediated gene silencing in the nucleus. Nishi K, Nishi A, Nagasawa T, Ui-Tei K. RNA. 2013 Jan;19(1):17-35. doi: 10.1261/rna.034769.112. Epub 2012 Nov 13. PubMed 23150874.
Backbone
  Vector backbone: pcDNA3.1
  Backbone size w/o insert (bp): 5338
  Total vector size (bp): 6388
  Vector type: Mammalian Expression
  Selectable markers: Neomycin (select with G418)
Growth in bacteria
  Bacterial resistance: Ampicillin, 100 μg/mL
  Growth temperature: 37°C
  Growth strain: DH5alpha
  Copy number: High Copy
Gene/Insert
  Gene/Insert name: TNRC6A (alt name: GW182)
  Species: H. sapiens (human)
  Mutation: contain aa935-1026
  GenBank ID: AAK62026.1
  Entrez Gene: TNRC6A (a.k.a. CAGH26, FAME6, GW1, GW182, TNRC6)
  Promoter: CMV
  Tag / fusion protein: Myc (N terminal on insert); EGFP (N terminal on insert)
  Cloning method: Restriction Enzyme; 5′ cloning site NheI (not destroyed); 3′ cloning site XbaI (not destroyed)
  Sequencing primers: 5′ CGCAAATGGGCGGTAGGCGTG
Terms and licenses: Academic/Nonprofit Terms; Industry Terms: Not Available to Industry
How to cite: pmyc-GFP-TNRC6A-(935-1026) was a gift from Kumiko Ui-Tei (Addgene plasmid # 42018 ; http://n2t.net/addgene:42018 ; RRID:Addgene_42018)
