[The description below was written by a language model from this plasmid's Addgene catalogue record and pLannotate feature annotations shown in this document.]
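Description:
pmyc-GFP-TNRC6A-(935-1026) is a mammalian expression plasmid built on the pcDNA3.1 backbone (6,388 bp in total) that produces a short fragment of human TNRC6A (also called GW182) fused to fluorescent and epitope tags. It is propagated in E. coli through a high-copy ColE1/pUC-type origin with ampicillin selection from the β-lactamase gene. An f1 origin is also present. For mammalian cells, an SV40 early promoter drives a neomycin phosphotransferase gene followed by an SV40 polyadenylation signal, allowing G418 selection of stable transfectants.

The expression cassette uses the CMV immediate-early enhancer and promoter, with a T7 promoter just downstream that could support in vitro transcription, and it ends in the bovine growth hormone poly(A) signal. The open reading frame encodes EGFP followed directly by a 276-nt TNRC6A segment, which matches the 92 residues expected for amino acids 935–1026. The annotation tool labelled this segment by homology to the mouse protein, but the catalogue entry gives the species as human. The record also lists an N-terminal Myc tag. It is not annotated as a separate feature, though unannotated sequence lies between the T7 promoter and EGFP where it may sit. The cassette was cloned between NheI and XbaI sites, both of which were retained. Small hits such as the truncated HIV-1 LTR, ble and lacI fragments appear to be backbone remnants or annotation artefacts rather than functional elements.

TNRC6A is an Argonaute-binding scaffold protein in microRNA-mediated silencing, and the associated publication concerns its role in bringing Argonaute into the nucleus. A GFP-tagged deletion fragment like this one is suited to mapping which regions of the protein control subcellular localization or protein interactions, by fluorescence imaging or by Myc/GFP-based detection. The record does not state what function is assigned to residues 935–1026.
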