Features (pLannotate 1.2.2; 21 found; start..end, strand, type, name):
     28..80      -  misc_feature   bom (fragment): basis of mobility region from pBR322
    235..614     +  enhancer       CMV enhancer: human cytomegalovirus immediate early enhancer
    615..818     +  promoter       CMV promoter: human cytomegalovirus (CMV) immediate early promoter
    814..847     +  LTR            5' LTR (truncated) (fragment): truncated 5' long terminal repeat (LTR) from HIV-1
    863..881     +  promoter       T7 promoter: promoter for bacteriophage T7 RNA polymerase
    949..1665    +  CDS            EGFP: EGFP is a basic (constitutively fluorescent) green fluorescent protein published in 1996, derived from Aequorea victoria. It is reported to be a rapidly-maturing weak dimer with moderate acid sensitivity.
   1672..1947    +  CDS            Tnrc6a (fragment): TNR6A_MOUSE - Also known as Kiaa1460. Experimental evidence at protein level: Swiss-Prot protein existence level 1. Plays a role in RNA-mediated gene silencing by both micro- RNAs (miRNAs) and short interfering RNAs (siRNAs) (PubMed:22187428). Required for miRNA-dependent repression of translation and for siRNA- dependent endonucleolytic cleavage of complementary mRNAs by argonaute family proteins (PubMed:22187428). As a scaffolding protein, associates with argonaute proteins bound to partially complementary mRNAs, and can simultaneously recruit CCR4-NOT and PAN deadenylase complexes (By simil
   1988..2212    +  polyA_signal   bGH poly(A) signal: bovine growth hormone polyadenylation signal
   2216..2237    +  promoter       SV40 promoter (fragment): SV40 enhancer and early promoter
   2258..2686    +  rep_origin     f1 ori (sequence partly withheld): f1 bacteriophage origin of replication; arrow indicates direction of (+) strand synthesis
   2700..3029    +  promoter       SV40 promoter: SV40 enhancer and early promoter
   3096..3887    +  CDS            neo: KKA2_KLEPN - Also known as kan, nptII. Experimental evidence at protein level: Swiss-Prot protein existence level 1. Resistance to kanamycin, neomycin, paromomycin, ribostamycin, butirosin and gentamicin B. From Klebsiella pneumoniae.
   3911..4069    +  CDS            ble (fragment): BLE_KLEPN - Experimental evidence at protein level: Swiss-Prot protein existence level 1. Binding protein with a strong affinity to the bleomycin family of antibiotics. Binds to CL990; an antimitotic-antibiotic compound. From Klebsiella pneumoniae.
   4064..4185    +  polyA_signal   SV40 poly(A) signal: SV40 polyadenylation signal
   4258..4274    -  protein_bind   lac operator: The lac repressor binds to the lac operator to inhibit transcription in E. coli. This inhibition can be relieved by adding lactose or isopropyl-β-D-thiogalactopyranoside (IPTG). lac repressor encoded by lacI
   4282..4312    -  promoter       lac promoter: promoter for the E. coli lac operon
   4327..4348    -  protein_bind   CAP binding site: CAP binding activates transcription in the presence of cAMP. E. coli catabolite activator protein
   4361..4453    -  CDS            lacI (fragment): lac repressor; lacI; The lac repressor binds to the lac operator to inhibit transcription in E. coli. This inhibition can be relieved by adding lactose or isopropyl-β-D-thiogalactopyranoside (IPTG).
   4636..5221    -  rep_origin     ori: high-copy-number ColE1/pMB1/pBR322/pUC origin of replication
   5392..6252    -  CDS            AmpR: β-lactamase; bla; confers resistance to ampicillin, carbenicillin, and related antibiotics
   6253..6357    -  promoter       AmpR promoter: bla
>Addgene plasmid #42018 | pmyc-GFP-TNRC6A-(935-1026) | depositor full sequence | sequence record 56759 | pmyc-GFP-TNRC6A-(935-1026) sequence 6388 bps
GACGGATCGGGAGATCTCCCGATCCCCTATGGTGCACTCTCAGTACAATCTGCTCTGATGCCGCATAGTT
AAGCCAGTATCTGCTCCCTGCTTGTGTGTTGGAGGTCGCTGAGTAGTGCGCGAGCAAAATTTAAGCTACA
ACAAGGCAAGGCTTGACCGACAATTGCATGAAGAATCTGCTTAGGGTTAGGCGTTTTGCGCTGCTTCGCG
ATGTACGGGCCAGATATACGCGTTGACATTGATTATTGACTAGTTATTAATAGTAATCAATTACGGGGTC
ATTAGTTCATAGCCCATATATGGAGTTCCGCGTTACATAACTTACGGTAAATGGCCCGCCTGGCTGACCG
CCCAACGACCCCCGCCCATTGACGTCAATAATGACGTATGTTCCCATAGTAACGCCAATAGGGACTTTCC
ATTGACGTCAATGGGTGGAGTATTTACGGTAAACTGCCCACTTGGCAGTACATCAAGTGTATCATATGCC
AAGTACGCCCCCTATTGACGTCAATGACGGTAAATGGCCCGCCTGGCATTATGCCCAGTACATGACCTTA
TGGGACTTTCCTACTTGGCAGTACATCTACGTATTAGTCATCGCTATTACCATGGTGATGCGGTTTTGGC
AGTACATCAATGGGCGTGGATAGCGGTTTGACTCACGGGGATTTCCAAGTCTCCACCCCATTGACGTCAA
TGGGAGTTTGTTTTGGCACCAAAATCAACGGGACTTTCCAAAATGTCGTAACAACTCCGCCCCATTGACG
CAAATGGGCGGTAGGCGTGTACGGTGGGAGGTCTATATAAGCAGAGCTCTCTGGCTAACTAGAGAACCCA
CTGCTTACTGGCTTATCGAAATTAATACGACTCACTATAGGGAGACCCAAGCTGGCTAGCCCACCAATGG
AACAAAAACTCATCTCAGAAGAGGATCTGTCCGGCGGCATGGTGAGCAAGGGCGAGGAGCTGTTCACCGG
GGTGGTGCCCATCCTGGTCGAGCTGGACGGCGACGTAAACGGCCACAAGTTCAGCGTGTCCGGCGAGGGC
GAGGGCGATGCCACCTACGGCAAGCTGACCCTGAAGTTCATCTGCACCACCGGCAAGCTGCCCGTGCCCT
GGCCCACCCTCGTGACCACCCTGACCTACGGCGTGCAGTGCTTCAGCCGCTACCCCGACCACATGAAGCA
GCACGACTTCTTCAAGTCCGCCATGCCCGAAGGCTACGTCCAGGAGCGCACCATCTTCTTCAAGGACGAC
GGCAACTACAAGACCCGCGCCGAGGTGAAGTTCGAGGGCGACACCCTGGTGAACCGCATCGAGCTGAAGG
GCATCGACTTCAAGGAGGACGGCAACATCCTGGGGCACAAGCTGGAGTACAACTACAACAGCCACAACGT
CTATATCATGGCCGACAAGCAGAAGAACGGCATCAAGGTGAACTTCAAGATCCGCCACAACATCGAGGAC
GGCAGCGTGCAGCTCGCCGACCACTACCAGCAGAACACCCCCATCGGCGACGGCCCCGTGCTGCTGCCCG
ACAACCACTACCTGAGCACCCAGTCCGCCCTGAGCAAAGACCCCAACGAGAAGCGCGATCACATGGTCCT
GCTGGAGTTCGTGACCGCCGCCGGGATCACTCTCGGCATGGACGAGCTGTACAAGAAGCTTGGAATGATG
AAAGGTGGAAACAAACAAGAAGAAGCGTGGATAAATCCATTTGTTAAACAGTTTTCAAACATCAGTTTTT
CGAGAGACTCACCAGAGGAAAATGTACAAAGCAATAAGATGGACCTTTCTGGAGGAATGTTACAAGACAA
ACGAATGGAGATAGATAAACATAGCCTAAATATTGGTGATTACAATCGAACGGTCGGGAAAGGCCCTGGT
TCTCGGCCTCAGATTTCCAAAGAGTCTTCCATGGAGCGCAATCCTTATTTTGATAAGTGATCTAGAGGGC
CCGTTTAAACCCGCTGATCAGCCTCGACTGTGCCTTCTAGTTGCCAGCCATCTGTTGTTTGCCCCTCCCC
CGTGCCTTCCTTGACCCTGGAAGGTGCCACTCCCACTGTCCTTTCCTAATAAAATGAGGAAATTGCATCG
CATTGTCTGAGTAGGTGTCATTCTATTCTGGGGGGTGGGGTGGGGCAGGACAGCAAGGGGGAGGATTGGG
AAGACAATAGCAGGCATGCTGGGGATGCGGTGGGCTCTATGGCTTCTGAGGCGGAAAGAACCAGCTGGGG
CTCTAGGGGGTATCCCC
[124 nt withheld, positions 2258-2381]
C
[91 nt withheld, positions 2383-2473]
A
[49 nt withheld, positions 2475-2523]
CCTTTGACGTTGGAGTCCACGTTCTTT
[37 nt withheld, positions 2551-2587]
ACCCTATCTCGGTCTATTCTTTTGATTTATAAGGGATTTTGCCGATTTCGGCCTATTGGTTAAAAAATGA
GCTGATTTAACAAAAATTTAACGCGAATTAATTCTGTGGAATGTGTGTCAGTTAGGGTGTGGAAAGTCCC
CAGGCTCCCCAGCAGGCAGAAGTATGCAAAGCATGCATCTCAATTAGTCAGCAACCAGGTGTGGAAAGTC
CCCAGGCTCCCCAGCAGGCAGAAGTATGCAAAGCATGCATCTCAATTAGTCAGCAACCATAGTCCCGCCC
CTAACTCCGCCCATCCCGCCCCTAACTCCGCCCAGTTCCGCCCATTCTCCGCCCCATGGCTGACTAATTT
TTTTTATTTATGCAGAGGCCGAGGCCGCCTCTGCCTCTGAGCTATTCCAGAAGTAGTGAGGAGGCTTTTT
TGGAGGCCTAGGCTTTTGCAAAAAGCTCCCGGGAGCTTGTATATCCATTTTCGGATCTGATCAAGAGACA
GGATGAGGATCGTTTCGCATGATTGAACAAGATGGATTGCACGCAGGTTCTCCGGCCGCTTGGGTGGAGA
GGCTATTCGGCTATGACTGGGCACAACAGACAATCGGCTGCTCTGATGCCGCCGTGTTCCGGCTGTCAGC
GCAGGGGCGCCCGGTTCTTTTTGTCAAGACCGACCTGTCCGGTGCCCTGAATGAACTGCAGGACGAGGCA
GCGCGGCTATCGTGGCTGGCCACGACGGGCGTTCCTTGCGCAGCTGTGCTCGACGTTGTCACTGAAGCGG
GAAGGGACTGGCTGCTATTGGGCGAAGTGCCGGGGCAGGATCTCCTGTCATCTCACCTTGCTCCTGCCGA
GAAAGTATCCATCATGGCTGATGCAATGCGGCGGCTGCATACGCTTGATCCGGCTACCTGCCCATTCGAC
CACCAAGCGAAACATCGCATCGAGCGAGCACGTACTCGGATGGAAGCCGGTCTTGTCGATCAGGATGATC
TGGACGAAGAGCATCAGGGGCTCGCGCCAGCCGAACTGTTCGCCAGGCTCAAGGCGCGCATGCCCGACGG
CGAGGATCTCGTCGTGACCCATGGCGATGCCTGCTTGCCGAATATCATGGTGGAAAATGGCCGCTTTTCT
GGATTCATCGACTGTGGCCGGCTGGGTGTGGCGGACCGCTATCAGGACATAGCGTTGGCTACCCGTGATA
TTGCTGAAGAGCTTGGCGGCGAATGGGCTGACCGCTTCCTCGTGCTTTACGGTATCGCCGCTCCCGATTC
GCAGCGCATCGCCTTCTATCGCCTTCTTGACGAGTTCTTCTGAGCGGGACTCTGGGGTTCGAAATGACCG
ACCAAGCGACGCCCAACCTGCCATCACGAGATTTCGATTCCACCGCCGCCTTCTATGAAAGGTTGGGCTT
CGGAATCGTTTTCCGGGACGCCGGCTGGATGATCCTCCAGCGCGGGGATCTCATGCTGGAGTTCTTCGCC
CACCCCAACTTGTTTATTGCAGCTTATAATGGTTACAAATAAAGCAATAGCATCACAAATTTCACAAATA
AAGCATTTTTTTCACTGCATTCTAGTTGTGGTTTGTCCAAACTCATCAATGTATCTTATCATGTCTGTAT
ACCGTCGACCTCTAGCTAGAGCTTGGCGTAATCATGGTCATAGCTGTTTCCTGTGTGAAATTGTTATCCG
CTCACAATTCCACACAACATACGAGCCGGAAGCATAAAGTGTAAAGCCTGGGGTGCCTAATGAGTGAGCT
AACTCACATTAATTGCGTTGCGCTCACTGCCCGCTTTCCAGTCGGGAAACCTGTCGTGCCAGCTGCATTA
ATGAATCGGCCAACGCGCGGGGAGAGGCGGTTTGCGTATTGGGCGCTCTTCCGCTTCCTCGCTCACTGAC
TCGCTGCGCTCGGTCGTTCGGCTGCGGCGAGCGGTATCAGCTCACTCAAAGGCGGTAATACGGTTATCCA
CAGAATCAGGGGATAACGCAGGAAAGAACATGTGAGCAAAAGGCCAGCAAAAGGCCAGGAACCGTAAAAA
GGCCGCGTTGCTGGCGTTTTTCCATAGGCTCCGCCCCCCTGACGAGCATCACAAAAATCGACGCTCAAGT
CAGAGGTGGCGAAACCCGACAGGACTATAAAGATACCAGGCGTTTCCCCCTGGAAGCTCCCTCGTGCGCT
CTCCTGTTCCGACCCTGCCGCTTACCGGATACCTGTCCGCCTTTCTCCCTTCGGGAAGCGTGGCGCTTTC
TCATAGCTCACGCTGTAGGTATCTCAGTTCGGTGTAGGTCGTTCGCTCCAAGCTGGGCTGTGTGCACGAA
CCCCCCGTTCAGCCCGACCGCTGCGCCTTATCCGGTAACTATCGTCTTGAGTCCAACCCGGTAAGACACG
ACTTATCGCCACTGGCAGCAGCCACTGGTAACAGGATTAGCAGAGCGAGGTATGTAGGCGGTGCTACAGA
GTTCTTGAAGTGGTGGCCTAACTACGGCTACACTAGAAGAACAGTATTTGGTATCTGCGCTCTGCTGAAG
CCAGTTACCTTCGGAAAAAGAGTTGGTAGCTCTTGATCCGGCAAACAAACCACCGCTGGTAGCGGTTTTT
TTGTTTGCAAGCAGCAGATTACGCGCAGAAAAAAAGGATCTCAAGAAGATCCTTTGATCTTTTCTACGGG
GTCTGACGCTCAGTGGAACGAAAACTCACGTTAAGGGATTTTGGTCATGAGATTATCAAAAAGGATCTTC
ACCTAGATCCTTTTAAATTAAAAATGAAGTTTTAAATCAATCTAAAGTATATATGAGTAAACTTGGTCTG
ACAGTTACCAATGCTTAATCAGTGAGGCACCTATCTCAGCGATCTGTCTATTTCGTTCATCCATAGTTGC
CTGACTCCCCGTCGTGTAGATAACTACGATACGGGAGGGCTTACCATCTGGCCCCAGTGCTGCAATGATA
CCGCGAGACCCACGCTCACCGGCTCCAGATTTATCAGCAATAAACCAGCCAGCCGGAAGGGCCGAGCGCA
GAAGTGGTCCTGCAACTTTATCCGCCTCCATCCAGTCTATTAATTGTTGCCGGGAAGCTAGAGTAAGTAG
TTCGCCAGTTAATAGTTTGCGCAACGTTGTTGCCATTGCTACAGGCATCGTGGTGTCACGCTCGTCGTTT
GGTATGGCTTCATTCAGCTCCGGTTCCCAACGATCAAGGCGAGTTACATGATCCCCCATGTTGTGCAAAA
AAGCGGTTAGCTCCTTCGGTCCTCCGATCGTTGTCAGAAGTAAGTTGGCCGCAGTGTTATCACTCATGGT
TATGGCAGCACTGCATAATTCTCTTACTGTCATGCCATCCGTAAGATGCTTTTCTGTGACTGGTGAGTAC
TCAACCAAGTCATTCTGAGAATAGTGTATGCGGCGACCGAGTTGCTCTTGCCCGGCGTCAATACGGGATA
ATACCGCGCCACATAGCAGAACTTTAAAAGTGCTCATCATTGGAAAACGTTCTTCGGGGCGAAAACTCTC
AAGGATCTTACCGCTGTTGAGATCCAGTTCGATGTAACCCACTCGTGCACCCAACTGATCTTCAGCATCT
TTTACTTTCACCAGCGTTTCTGGGTGAGCAAAAACAGGAAGGCAAAATGCCGCAAAAAAGGGAATAAGGG
CGACACGGAAATGTTGAATACTCATACTCTTCCTTTTTCAATATTATTGAAGCATTTATCAGGGTTATTG
TCTCATGAGCGGATACATATTTGAATGTATTTAGAAAAATAAACAAATAGGGGTTCCGCGCACATTTCCC
CGAAAAGTGCCACCTGACGTC
