>Addgene plasmid #42018 | pmyc-GFP-TNRC6A-(935-1026) | addgene partial sequence | sequence record 59546 | EGFP_C
AAGCTTGGAATGATGAAAGGTGGAAACAAACAAGAAGAAGCGTGGATAAATCCATTTGTTAAACAGTTTT
CAAACATCAGTTTTTCGAGAGACTCACCAGAGGAAAATGTACAAAGCAATAAGATGGACCTTTCTGGAGG
AATGTTACAAGACAAACGAATGGAGATAGATAAACATAGCCTAAATATTGGTGATTACAATCGAACGGTC
GGGAAAGGCCCTGGTTCTCGGCCTCAGATTTCCAAAGAGTCTTCCATGGAGCGCAATCCTTATTTTGATA
AGTGATCTAGAGGGCCCGTTTAAACCCGCTGATCAGCCTCGACTGTGCCTTCTAGTTGCCAGCCATCTGT
TGTTTGCCCCTCCCCCGTGCCTTCCTTGACCCTGGAAGGTGCCACTCCCACTGTCCTTTCCTAATAAAAT
GAGGAAATTGCATCGCATTGTCTGAGTAGGTGTCATTCTATTCTGGGGGGTGGGGTGGGGCAGGACAGCA
AGGGGGAGGATTGGGAAGACAATAGCAGGCATGCTGGGGATGCGGTGGGCTCTATGGCTTCTGAGGCGGA
AAGAACCAGCTGGGGCTCTAGGGGGTATCCCC
[124 nt withheld, positions 593-716]
C
[91 nt withheld, positions 718-808]
A
[45 nt withheld, positions 810-854]
