>Addgene plasmid #42018 | pmyc-GFP-TNRC6A-(935-1026) | addgene partial sequence | sequence record 59877 | CMV_f
AGCAGAGCTCTCTGGCTAACTAGAGAACCCACTGCTTACTGGCTTATCGAAATTAATACGACTCACTATA
GGGAGACCCAAGCTGGCTAGCCCACCATGGAACAAAAACTCATCTCAGAAGAGGATCTGTCCGGCGGCAT
GGTGAGCAAGGGCGAGGAGCTGTTCACCGGGGTGGTGCCCATCCTGGTCGAGCTGGACGGCGACGTAAAC
GGCCACAAGTTCAGCGTGTCCGGCGAGGGCGAGGGCGATGCCACCTACGGCAAGCTGACCCTGAAGTTCA
TCTGCACCACCGGCAAGCTGCCCGTGCCCTGGCCCACCCTCGTGACCACCCTGACCTACGGCGTGCAGTG
CTTCAGCCGCTACCCCGACCACATGAAGCAGCACGACTTCTTCAAGTCCGCCATGCCCGAAGGCTACGTC
CAGGAGCGCACCATCTTCTTCAAGGACGACGGCAACTACAAGACCCGCGCCGAGGTGAAGTTCGAGGGCG
ACACCCTGGTGAACCGCATCGAGCTGAAGGGCATCGACTTCAAGGAGGACGGCAACATCCTGGGGCACAA
GCTGGAGTACAACTACAACAGCCACAACGTCTATATCATGGCCGACAAGCAGAAGAACGGCATCAAGGTG
AACTTCAAGATCCGCCACAACATCGAGGACGGCAGCGTGCAGCTCGCCGACCACTACCAGCAGAACACCC
CCATCGGCGACGGCCCCGTGCTGCTGCCCGACAACCACTACCTGAGCACCCAGTCCGCCCTGAGCAAAGA
CCCCAACGAGAAGCGCGATCACATGGTCCTGCTGGAGTTCGTGACCGCCGCCGGGATCACTCTCGGCATG
GACGAGCTGTACAAGTCCGGCGGCAAGCTTGGAATGATGAAAGGTGGAAACAAACAAGAAGAAGCGTGGA
TAAATCCATTTGTTAAACAGTTTTCAAACATCAGTTTTTCGAGAGACTC
